>Addgene plasmid #209907 | pPBbsr2-HBEGF-ScNeo | addgene full sequence | sequence record 416690 | Addgene NGS Result
CTAAATTGTAAGCGTTAATATTTTGTTAAAATTCGCGTTAAATTTTTGTTAAATCAGCTCATTTTTTAAC
CAATAGGCCGAAATCGGCAAAATCCCTTATAAATCAAAAGAATAGACCGAGATAGGGT
[37 nt withheld, positions 129-165]
AAAGAACGTGGACTCCAACGTCAAAGG
[49 nt withheld, positions 193-241]
T
[91 nt withheld, positions 243-333]
G
[124 nt withheld, positions 335-458]
CCCATTCGCCATTCAGGCTGCGCAACTGTTGGGAAGGGCGATCGGTGCGGGCCTCTTCGCTATTACGCCA
GCTGGCGAAAGGGGGATGTGCTGCAAGGCGATTAAGTTGGGTAACGCCAGGGTTTTCCCAGTCACGACGT
TGTAAAACGACGGCCAGTGAGCGCGCGTAATACGACTCACTATAGGGCGAATTGGGGCGCGCCATTCTAG
ATTAACCCTAGAAAGATAGTCTGCGTAAAATTGACGCATGCATTCTTGAAATATTGCTCTCTCTTTCTAA
ATAGCGCGAATCCGTCGCTGTGCATTTAGGACATCTCAGTCGCCGCTTGGAGCTCCCGTGAGGCGTGCTT
GTCAATGCGGTAAGTGTCACTGATTTTGAACTATAACGACCGCGTGAGTCAAAATGACGCATGATTATCT
TTTACGTGACTTTTAAGATTTAACTCATACGATAATTATATTGTTATTTCATGTTCTACTTACGTGATAA
CTTATTATATATATATTTTCTTGTTATAGATATCAACTAGAATGCTAGCATGGGCCCATCTCGACATTGA
TTATTGACTAGTTATTAATAGTAATCAATTACGGGGTCATTAGTTCATAGCCCATATATGGAGTTCCGCG
TTACATAACTTACGGTAAATGGCCCGCCTGGCTGACCGCCCAACGACCCCCGCCCATTGACGTCAATAAT
GACGTATGTTCCCATAGTAACGCCAATAGGGACTTTCCATTGACGTCAATGGGTGGAGTATTTACGGTAA
ACTGCCCACTTGGCAGTACATCAAGTGTATCATATGCCAAGTACGCCCCCTATTGACGTCAATGACGGTA
AATGGCCCGCCTGGCATTATGCCCAGTACATGACCTTATGGGACTTTCCTACTTGGCAGTACATCTACGT
ATTAGTCATCGCTATTACCATGGTCGAGGTGAGCCCCACGTTCTGCTTCACTCTCCCCATCTCCCCCCCC
TCCCCACCCCCAATTTTGTATTTATTTATTTTTTAATTATTTTGTGCAGCGATGGGGGCGGGGGGGGGGG
GGGGGGCGCGCGCCAGGCGGGGCGGGGCGGGGCGAGGGGCGGGGCGGGGCGAGGCGGAGAGGTGCGGCGG
CAGCCAATCAGAGCGGCGCGCTCCGAAAGTTTCCTTTTATGGCGAGGCGGCGGCGGCGGCGGCCCTATAA
AAAGCGAAGCGCGCGGCGGGCGGGAGTCGCTGCGCGCTGCCTTCGCCCCGTGCCCCGCTCCGCCGCCGCC
TCGCGCCGCCCGCCCCGGCTCTGACTGACCGCGTTACTCCCACAGGTGAGCGGGCGGGACGGCCCTTCTC
CTCCGGGCTGTAATTAGCGCTTGGTTTAATGACGGCTTGTTTCTTTTCTGTGGCTGCGTGAAAGCCTTGA
GGGGCTCCGGGAGGGCCCTTTGTGCGGGGGGAGCGGCTCGGGGGGTGCGTGCGTGTGTGTGTGCGTGGGG
AGCGCCGCGTGCGGCTCCGCGCTGCCCGGCGGCTGTGAGCGCTGCGGGCGCGGCGCGGGGCTTTGTGCGC
TCCGCAGTGTGCGCGAGGGGAGCGCGGCCGGGGGCGGTGCCCCGCGGTGCGGGGGGGGCTGCGAGGGGAA
CAAAGGCTGCGTGCGGGGTGTGTGCGTGGGGGGGTGAGCAGGGGGTGTGGGCGCGTCGGTCGGGCTGCAA
CCCCCCCTGCACCCCCCTCCCCGAGTTGCTGAGCACGGCCCGGCTTCGGGTGCGGGGCTCCGTACGGGGC
GTGGCGCGGGGCTCGCCGTGCCGGGCGGGGGGTGGCGGCAGGTGGGGGTGCCGGGCGGGGCGGGGCCGCC
TCGGGCCGGGGAGGGCTCGGGGGAGGGGCGCGGCGGCCCCCGGAGCGCCGGCGGCTGTCGAGGCGCGGCG
AGCCGCAGCCATTGCCTTTTATGGTAATCGTGCGAGAGGGCGCAGGGACTTCCTTTGTCCCAAATCTGTG
CGGAGCCGAAATCTGGGAGGCGCCGCCGCACCCCCTCTAGCGGGCGCGGGGCGAAGCGGTGCGGCGCCGG
CAGGAAGGAAATGGGCGGGGAGGGCCTTCGTGCGTCGCCGCGCCGCCGTCCCCTTCTCCCTCTCCAGCCT
CGGGGCTGTCCGCGGGGGGACGGCTGCCTTCGGGGGGGACGGGGCAGGGCGGGGTTCGGCTTCTGGCGTG
TGACCGGCGGCTCTAGAGCCTCTGCTAACCATGTTCATGCCTTCTTCTTTTTCCTACAGCTCCTGGGCAA
CGTGCTGGTTATTGTGCTGTCTCATCATTTTGGCAAAGAATTGGGATCCGAATTCACCATGAAGCTGCTG
CCGTCGGTGGTGCTGAAGCTCTTTCTGGCTGCAGTTCTCTCGGCACTGGTGACTGGCGAGAGCCTGGAGC
GGCTTCGGAGAGGGCTAGCTGCTGGAACCAGCAACCCGGACCCTCCCACTGTATCCACGGACCAGCTGCT
ACCCCTAGGAGGCGGCCGGGACCGGAAAGTCCGTGACTTGCAAGAGGCAGATCTGGACCTTTTGAGAGTC
ACTTTATCCTCCAAGCCACAAGCACTCGAGGGAGGAATGGTGAGCAAGGGCGAGGCAGTGATCAAGGAGT
TCATGCGGTTCAAGGTGCACATGGAGGGCTCCATGAACGGCCACGAGTTCGAGATCGAGGGCGAGGGCGA
GGGCCGCCCCTACGAGGGCACCCAGACCGCCAAGCTGAAGGTGACCAAGGGTGGCCCCCTGCCCTTCTCC
TGGGACATCCTGTCCCCTCAGTTCATGTACGGCTCCAGGGCCTTCACCAAGCACCCCGCCGACATCCCCG
ACTACTATAAGCAGTCCTTCCCCGAGGGCTTCAAGTGGGAGCGCGTGATGAACTTCGAGGACGGCGGCGC
CGTGACCGTGACCCAGGACACCTCCCTGGAGGACGGCACCCTGATCTACAAGGTGAAGCTCCGCGGCACC
AACTTCCCTCCTGACGGCCCCGTAATGCAGAAGAAGACAATGGGCTGGGAAGCGTCCACCGAGCGGTTGT
ACCCCGAGGACGGCGTGCTGAAGGGCGACATTAAGATGGCCCTGCGCCTGAAGGACGGAGGCCGCTACCT
GGCGGACTTCAAGACCACCTACAAGGCCAAGAAGCCCGTGCAGATGCCCGGCGCCTACAACGTCGACCGC
AAGTTGGACATCACCTCCCACAACGAGGACTACACCGTGGTGGAACAGTACGAACGCTCCGAGGGCCGCC
ACTCCACCGGCGGCATGGACGAGCTGTACAAGGGAGGCTCGAGCGCCACACCAAACAAGGAGGAGCACGG
GAAAAGAAAGAAGAAAGGCAAGGGGCTAGGGAAGAAGAGGGACCCATGTCTTCGGAAATACAAGGACTTC
TGCATCCATGGAGAATGCAAATATGTGAAGGAGCTCCGGGCTCCCTCCTGCATCTGCCACCCGGGTTACC
ATGGAGAGAGGTGTCATGGGCTGAGCCTCCCAGTGGAAAATCGCTTATATACCTATGACCACACAACCAT
CCTGGCCGTGGTGGCTGTGGTGCTGTCATCTGTCTGTCTGCTGGTCATCGTGGGGCTTCTCATGTTTAGG
TACCATAGGAGAGGAGGTTATGATGTGGAAAATGAAGAGAAAGTGAAGTTGGGCATGACTAATTCCCACG
GCGGATTCGAAATGGTAAGCAAGGGGGAGGAAGATAATATGGCTTCCCTTCCAGCAACGCACGAATTGCA
TATCTTTGGAAGTATTAATGGAGTTGATTTCGACATGGTGGGGCAGGGTACGGGAAACCCAAACGATGGC
TATGAAGAACTTAACCTCAAGTCTACCAAAGGCGATCTCCAATTCTCACCCTGGATATTGGTCCCACACA
TCGGCTACGGGTTCCATCAATACCTGCCTTATCCTGACGGGATGAGTCCTTTTCAAGCTGCTATGGTTGA
CGGAAGTGGCTACCAAGTTCACCGCACAATGCAATTTGAGGATGGTGCATCTCTTACGGTTAATTACCGA
TATACATATGAGGGTTCACACATCAAGGGGGAAGCTCAGGTCAAGGGCACTGGATTTCCCGCAGATGGCC
CAGTTATGACCAATTCTCTGACCGCAGCCGATTGGTGTCGAAGCAAGAAGACCTACCCTAACGACAAGAC
TATCATCTCAACCTTCAAATGGTCCTACACCACAGGTAACGGAAAGCGGTATAGGTCTACAGCTCGGACA
ACATATACCTTTGCGAAGCCTATGGCCGCTAACTATTTGAAAAACCAACCGATGTATGTTTTTCGGAAGA
CCGAATTGAAACATTCAAAAACGGAGTTGAATTTCAAAGAGTGGCAGAAGGCATTCACCGACGTAATGGG
TATGGATGAGTTGTATAAATAAGCGGCGGCCGCTCTAGAGTCGACGGGCCGCGGTAACAATTGTTAACTA
ACTTAAGCTAGCAACGGTTTCCCTCTAGCGGGATCAATTCCGCCCCCCCCCCCTAACGTTACTGGCCGAA
GCCGCTTGGAATAAGGCCGGTGTGCGTTTGTCTATATGTTATTTTCCACCATATTGCCGTCTTTTGGCAA
TGTGAGGGCCCGGAAACCTGGCCCTGTCTTCTTGACGAGCATTCCTAGGGGTCTTTCCCCTCTCGCCAAA
GGAATGCAAGGTCTGTTGAATGTCGTGAAGGAAGCAGTTCCTCTGGAAGCTTCTTGAAGACAAACAACGT
CTGTAGCGACCCTTTGCAGGCAGCGGAACCCCCCACCTGGCGACAGGTGCCTCTGCGGCCAAAAGCCACG
TGTATAAGATACACCTGCAAAGGCGGCACAACCCCAGTGCCACGTTGTGAGTTGGATAGTTGTGGAAAGA
GTCAAATGGCTCTCCTCAAGCGTATTCAACAAGGGGCTGAAGGATGCCCAGAAGGTACCCCATTGTATGG
GATCTGATCTGGGGCCTCGGTGCACATGCTTTACATGTGTTTAGTCGAGGTTAAAAAAACGTCTAGGCCC
CCCGAACCACGGGGACGTGGTTTTCCTTTGAAAAACACGATAATACCATGGTCATGAAAACATTTAACAT
TTCTCAACAAGATCTAGAATTAGTAGAAGTAGCGACAGAGAAGATTACAATGCTTTATGAGGATAATAAA
CATCATGTGGGAGCGGCAATTCGTACGAAAACAGGAGAAATCATTTCGGCAGTACATATTGAAGCGTATA
TAGGACGAGTAACTGTTTGTGCAGAAGCCATTGCGATTGGTAGTGCAGTTTCGAATGGACAAAAGGATTT
TGACACGATTGTAGCTGTTAGACACCCTTATTCTGACGAAGTAGATAGAAGTATTCGAGTGGTAAGTCCT
TGTGGTATGTGTAGGGAGTTGATTTCAGACTATGCACCAGATTGTTTTGTGTTAATAGAAATGAATGGCA
AGTTAGTCAAAACTACGATTGAAGAACTCATTCCACTCAAATATACCCGAAATTAAAAGTCGAGATGCAT
CGATGATCTAGAGCTCGCTGATCAGCCTCGACTGTGCCTTCTAGTTGCCAGCCATCTGTTGTTTGCCCCT
CCCCCGTGCCTTCCTTGACCCTGGAAGGTGCCACTCCCACTGTCCTTTCCTAATAAAATGAGGAAATTGC
ATCGCATTGTCTGAGTAGGTGTCATTCTATTCTGGGGGGTGGGGTGGGGCAGGACAGCAAGGGGGAGGAT
TGGGAAGACAATAGCAGGCATGCTGGGGATGCGGTGGGCTCTATGGCTTCTGAGGCGGAAAGAACCTGCA
GCCCAAGCTTGGCGTAATCATGGTCATAGCTGTTTCCTGTGTGAAATTGTTATCCGCTCACAATTCCACA
CAACATACGAGCCGGAAGCATAAAGTGTAAAGCCTGGGGTGCCTAATGAGTGAGCTAACTCACATTAATT
GCGTTGCGCTCACTGCCCGCTTTCCAGTCGGGAAACCTGTCGTGCCAGCGGATCTTAAAAGTTTTGTTAC
TTTATAGAAGAAATTTTGAGTTTTTGTTTTTTTTTAATAAATAAATAAACATAAATAAATTGTTTGTTGA
ATTTATTATTAGTATGTAAGTGTAAATATAATAAAACTTAATATCTATTCAAATTAATAAATAAACCTCG
ATATACAGACCGATAAAACACATGCGTCAATTTTACGCATGATTATCTTTAACGTACGTCACAATATGAT
TATCTTTCTAGGGTTAATCTAGTATACGCGTTTAATTAATCCAGCTTTTGTTCCCTTTAGTGAGGGTTAA
TTGCGCGCTTGGCGTAATCATGGTCATAGCTGTTTCCTGTGTGAAATTGTTATCCGCTCACAATTCCACA
CAACATACGAGCCGGAAGCATAAAGTGTAAAGCCTGGGGTGCCTAATGAGTGAGCTAACTCACATTAATT
GCGTTGCGCTCACTGCCCGCTTTCCAGTCGGGAAACCTGTCGTGCCAGCTGCATTAATGAATCGGCCAAC
GCGCGGGGAGAGGCGGTTTGCGTATTGGGCGCTCTTCCGCTTCCTCGCTCACTGACTCGCTGCGCTCGGT
CGTTCGGCTGCGGCGAGCGGTATCAGCTCACTCAAAGGCGGTAATACGGTTATCCACAGAATCAGGGGAT
AACGCAGGAAAGAACATGTGAGCAAAAGGCCAGCAAAAGGCCAGGAACCGTAAAAAGGCCGCGTTGCTGG
CGTTTTTCCATAGGCTCCGCCCCCCTGACGAGCATCACAAAAATCGACGCTCAAGTCAGAGGTGGCGAAA
CCCGACAGGACTATAAAGATACCAGGCGTTTCCCCCTGGAAGCTCCCTCGTGCGCTCTCCTGTTCCGACC
CTGCCGCTTACCGGATACCTGTCCGCCTTTCTCCCTTCGGGAAGCGTGGCGCTTTCTCATAGCTCACGCT
GTAGGTATCTCAGTTCGGTGTAGGTCGTTCGCTCCAAGCTGGGCTGTGTGCACGAACCCCCCGTTCAGCC
CGACCGCTGCGCCTTATCCGGTAACTATCGTCTTGAGTCCAACCCGGTAAGACACGACTTATCGCCACTG
GCAGCAGCCACTGGTAACAGGATTAGCAGAGCGAGGTATGTAGGCGGTGCTACAGAGTTCTTGAAGTGGT
GGCCTAACTACGGCTACACTAGAAGAACAGTATTTGGTATCTGCGCTCTGCTGAAGCCAGTTACCTTCGG
AAAAAGAGTTGGTAGCTCTTGATCCGGCAAACAAACCACCGCTGGTAGCGGTGGTTTTTTTGTTTGCAAG
CAGCAGATTACGCGCAGAAAAAAAGGATCTCAAGAAGATCCTTTGATCTTTTCTACGGGGTCTGACGCTC
AGTGGAACGAAAACTCACGTTAAGGGATTTTGGTCATGAGATTATCAAAAAGGATCTTCACCTAGATCCT
TTTAAATTAAAAATGAAGTTTTAAATCAATCTAAAGTATATATGAGTAAACTTGGTCTGACAGTTACCAA
TGCTTAATCAGTGAGGCACCTATCTCAGCGATCTGTCTATTTCGTTCATCCATAGTTGCCTGACTCCCCG
TCGTGTAGATAACTACGATACGGGAGGGCTTACCATCTGGCCCCAGTGCTGCAATGATACCGCGAGACCC
ACGCTCACCGGCTCCAGATTTATCAGCAATAAACCAGCCAGCCGGAAGGGCCGAGCGCAGAAGTGGTCCT
GCAACTTTATCCGCCTCCATCCAGTCTATTAATTGTTGCCGGGAAGCTAGAGTAAGTAGTTCGCCAGTTA
ATAGTTTGCGCAACGTTGTTGCCATTGCTACAGGCATCGTGGTGTCACGCTCGTCGTTTGGTATGGCTTC
ATTCAGCTCCGGTTCCCAACGATCAAGGCGAGTTACATGATCCCCCATGTTGTGCAAAAAAGCGGTTAGC
TCCTTCGGTCCTCCGATCGTTGTCAGAAGTAAGTTGGCCGCAGTGTTATCACTCATGGTTATGGCAGCAC
TGCATAATTCTCTTACTGTCATGCCATCCGTAAGATGCTTTTCTGTGACTGGTGAGTACTCAACCAAGTC
ATTCTGAGAATAGTGTATGCGGCGACCGAGTTGCTCTTGCCCGGCGTCAATACGGGATAATACCGCGCCA
CATAGCAGAACTTTAAAAGTGCTCATCATTGGAAAACGTTCTTCGGGGCGAAAACTCTCAAGGATCTTAC
CGCTGTTGAGATCCAGTTCGATGTAACCCACTCGTGCACCCAACTGATCTTCAGCATCTTTTACTTTCAC
CAGCGTTTCTGGGTGAGCAAAAACAGGAAGGCAAAATGCCGCAAAAAAGGGAATAAGGGCGACACGGAAA
TGTTGAATACTCATACTCTTCCTTTTTCAATATTATTGAAGCATTTATCAGGGTTATTGTCTCATGAGCG
GATACATATTTGAATGTATTTAGAAAAATAAACAAATAGGGGTTCCGCGCACATTTCCCCGAAAAGTGCC
AC
Features (pLannotate 1.2.2; 25 found; start..end, strand, type, name):
     30..458     -  rep_origin     f1 ori (sequence partly withheld): f1 bacteriophage origin of replication; arrow indicates direction of (+) strand synthesis
    463..618     -  CDS            lacZα (fragment): LacZα fragment of β-galactosidase; lacZ fragment
    626..644     +  promoter       T7 promoter: promoter for bacteriophage T7 RNA polymerase
   1011..1390    +  enhancer       CMV enhancer: human cytomegalovirus immediate early enhancer
   1392..1670    +  promoter       chicken β-actin promoter: No description available
   1671..2687    +  intron         chimeric intron: chimera between introns from chicken β-actin and rabbit β-globin
   3015..3710    +  CDS            mScarlet: mScarlet is a basic (constitutively fluorescent) red fluorescent protein published in 2016, derived from synthetic construct. It has moderate acid sensitivity.
   3726..4097    +  CDS            HBEGF (fragment): HBEGF_CHICK - Also known as HEGFL. Experimental evidence at protein level: Swiss-Prot protein existence level 1. May be involved in macrophage-mediated cellular proliferation. It is mitogenic for fibroblasts and smooth muscle but not endothelial cells. It is able to bind EGF receptor/EGFR with higher affinity than EGF itself and is a far more potent mitogen for smooth muscle cells than EGF (By similarity). Plays an important role in the proper development of cranial nerves by inhibiting the migration of the cranial neural crest cells (NCCs) into the odd-numbered neuromeres (r3 and r5) of the h
   4110..4817    +  CDS            mNeonGreen: mNeonGreen is a basic (constitutively fluorescent) green/yellow fluorescent protein published in 2013, derived from Branchiostoma lanceolatum. It is reported to be a very rapidly-maturing monomer with moderate acid sensitivity.
   4912..5473    +  misc_feature   IRES: internal ribosome entry site (IRES) of the encephalomyocarditis virus (EMCV)
   5482..5901    +  CDS            bsr: BSR_BACCE - Experimental evidence at protein level: Swiss-Prot protein existence level 1. Catalyzes the deamination of the cytosine moiety of the antibiotics blasticidin S, cytomycin and acetylblasticidin S. From Bacillus cereus.
   5950..6174    +  polyA_signal   bGH poly(A) signal: bovine growth hormone polyadenylation signal
   6178..6194    +  promoter       SV40 promoter (fragment): SV40 enhancer and early promoter
   6245..6261    -  protein_bind   lac operator: The lac repressor binds to the lac operator to inhibit transcription in E. coli. This inhibition can be relieved by adding lactose or isopropyl-β-D-thiogalactopyranoside (IPTG). lac repressor encoded by lacI
   6269..6299    -  promoter       lac promoter: promoter for the E. coli lac operon
   6314..6335    -  protein_bind   CAP binding site: CAP binding activates transcription in the presence of cAMP. E. coli catabolite activator protein
   6348..6387    -  CDS            lacI (fragment): lac repressor; lacI; The lac repressor binds to the lac operator to inhibit transcription in E. coli. This inhibition can be relieved by adding lactose or isopropyl-β-D-thiogalactopyranoside (IPTG).
   6672..6690    -  promoter       T3 promoter: promoter for bacteriophage T3 RNA polymerase
   6735..6751    -  protein_bind   lac operator: The lac repressor binds to the lac operator to inhibit transcription in E. coli. This inhibition can be relieved by adding lactose or isopropyl-β-D-thiogalactopyranoside (IPTG). lac repressor encoded by lacI
   6759..6789    -  promoter       lac promoter: promoter for the E. coli lac operon
   6804..6825    -  protein_bind   CAP binding site: CAP binding activates transcription in the presence of cAMP. E. coli catabolite activator protein
   6838..6930    -  CDS            lacI (fragment): lac repressor; lacI; The lac repressor binds to the lac operator to inhibit transcription in E. coli. This inhibition can be relieved by adding lactose or isopropyl-β-D-thiogalactopyranoside (IPTG).
   7113..7701    -  rep_origin     ori: high-copy-number ColE1/pMB1/pBR322/pUC origin of replication
   7872..8732    -  CDS            AmpR: β-lactamase; bla; confers resistance to ampicillin, carbenicillin, and related antibiotics
   8733..8837    -  promoter       AmpR promoter: bla
