[The description below was written by a language model from this plasmid's Addgene catalogue record and pLannotate feature annotations shown in this document.]
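Description:
pPBbsr2-HBEGF-ScNeo is a mammalian expression plasmid of roughly 8.9 kb built on the pPBbsr2 backbone. It encodes a dual-colour reporter version of human HB-EGF (heparin-binding EGF-like growth factor), a membrane-anchored EGFR ligand. It is propagated in E. coli through a high-copy ColE1/pUC-type origin with ampicillin selection (AmpR under its own bla promoter). It also retains cloning-vector remnants, including an f1 origin, lacZα and lac promoter/operator fragments, and T7 and T3 promoters. The backbone name suggests a piggyBac transposon design, but no transposon terminal repeats are annotated in the feature table, so the record does not confirm this.

The expression cassette is driven by a CAG-type promoter made up of the CMV enhancer, the chicken β-actin promoter and a chimeric β-actin/β-globin intron. Downstream, mScarlet is followed by an HB-EGF segment and then mNeonGreen. The annotation tool matched the HB-EGF segment to the chicken homologue, but the catalogue lists the insert as human. About 300 bp upstream of mScarlet is unannotated; it may hold N-terminal HB-EGF sequence, though the record does not say. According to the deposit, the red protein lies on the extracellular side and the green protein on the intracellular side. The two fluorophores should therefore report on the two sides of the protein separately, plausibly distinguishing intact precursor from ectodomain-shed ligand, although the record says only that the construct monitors the status of HB-EGF. An EMCV IRES links the fusion to the bsr blasticidin S deaminase gene on the same transcript, which ends at a bGH polyadenylation signal, so blasticidin selection enriches for cells expressing the probe. The associated work concerns EGFR ligand signalling during collective migration of epithelial cells.
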