Addgene plasmid #209907: pPBbsr2-HBEGF-ScNeo
Purpose: To monitor the status of HB-EGF, the plasmid encodes a recombinant HB-EGF fused extracellularly to the mScarlet fluorescent protein and intracellularly to the mNeonGreen fluorescent protein
Depositing lab: Michiyuki Matsuda. Depositing organization: Kyoto University, Graduate School of Biostudies. Publication: Low-affinity ligands of the epidermal growth factor receptor are long-range signal transmitters in collective cell migration of epithelial cells. Deguchi E, Lin S, Hirayama D, Matsuda K, Tanave A, Sumiyama K, Tsukiji S, Otani T, Furuse M, Sorkin A, Matsuda M, Terai K. Cell Rep. 2024 Nov 14;43(11):114986. doi: 10.1016/j.celrep.2024.114986. PubMed 39546398.
Backbone
  Vector backbone: pPBbsr2
  Backbone size w/o insert (bp): 6799
  Total vector size (bp): 8850
  Vector type: Mammalian Expression
  Selectable markers: Blasticidin
Growth in bacteria
  Bacterial resistance: Ampicillin, 100 μg/mL
  Growth temperature: 37°C
  Growth strain: DH5alpha
  Copy number: Unknown
Gene/Insert
  Gene/Insert name: HBEGF-ScNeo
  Species: H. sapiens (human)
  Insert size (bp): 2064
  Entrez Gene: HBEGF (a.k.a. DTR, DTS, DTSF, HEGFL)
  Tag / fusion protein: mScarlet; mNeonGreen
Terms and licenses: Academic/Nonprofit Terms; Industry Terms: Not Available to Industry
How to cite: pPBbsr2-HBEGF-ScNeo was a gift from Michiyuki Matsuda (Addgene plasmid # 209907 ; http://n2t.net/addgene:209907 ; RRID:Addgene_209907)
